>Addgene plasmid #174477 | pFX-Lifeact-EGFP | addgene full sequence | sequence record 354857 | Addgene NGS Result
TAGTTATTAATAGTAATCAATTACGGGGTCATTAGTTCATAGCCCATATATGGAGTTCCGCGTTACATAA
CTTACGGTAAATGGCCCGCCTGGCTGACCGCCCAACGACCCCCGCCCATTGACGTCAATAATGACGTATG
TTCCCATAGTAACGCCAATAGGGACTTTCCATTGACGTCAATGGGTGGAGTATTTACGGTAAACTGCCCA
CTTGGCAGTACATCAAGTGTATCATATGCCAAGTACGCCCCCTATTGACGTCAATGACGGTAAATGGCCC
GCCTGGCATTATGCCCAGTACATGACCTTATGGGACTTTCCTACTTGGCAGTACATCTACGTATTAGTCA
TCGCTATTACCATGGTGATGCGGTTTTGGCAGTACATCAATGGGCGTGGATAGCGGTTTGACTCACGGGG
ATTTCCAAGTCTCCACCCCATTGACGTCAATGGGAGTTTGTTTTGGCACCAAAATCAACGGGACTTTCCA
AAATGTCGTAACAACTCCGCCCCATTGACGCAAATGGGCGGTAGGCGTGTACGGTGGGAGGTCTATATAA
GCAGAGCTGGTTTAGTGAACCGTCAGATCCGCTAGCGCTACCGGTTCTAGAAGTACTCTCGAGGCCACCA
TGGGCGTGGCCGACTTGATCAAGAAGTTCGAGTCCATCTCCAAGGAGGAGGGGGATCCACCGGTGGCTAC
CTGCGGCCGCGGAGGATCCGGAGGAGAATTCACCATGGTGAGCAAGGGCGAGGAGCTGTTCACCGGGGTG
GTGCCCATCCTGGTCGAGCTGGACGGCGACGTAAACGGCCACAAGTTCAGCGTGTCCGGCGAGGGCGAGG
GCGATGCCACCTACGGCAAGCTGACCCTGAAGTTCATCTGCACCACCGGCAAGCTGCCCGTGCCCTGGCC
CACCCTCGTGACCACCCTGACCTACGGCGTGCAGTGCTTCAGCCGCTACCCCGACCACATGAAGCAGCAC
GACTTCTTCAAGTCCGCCATGCCCGAAGGCTACGTCCAGGAGCGCACCATCTTCTTCAAGGACGACGGCA
ACTACAAGACCCGCGCCGAGGTGAAGTTCGAGGGCGACACCCTGGTGAACCGCATCGAGCTGAAGGGCAT
CGACTTCAAGGAGGACGGCAACATCCTGGGGCACAAGCTGGAGTACAACTACAACAGCCACAACGTCTAT
ATCATGGCCGACAAGCAGAAGAACGGCATCAAGGTGAACTTCAAGATCCGCCACAACATCGAGGACGGCA
GCGTGCAGCTCGCCGACCACTACCAGCAGAACACCCCCATCGGCGACGGCCCCGTGCTGCTGCCCGACAA
CCACTACCTGAGCACCCAGTCCGCCCTGAGCAAAGACCCCAACGAGAAGCGCGATCACATGGTCCTGCTG
GAGTTCGTGACCGCCGCCGGGATCACTCTCGGCATGGACGAGCTGTACAAGAGATCTCTGACTGACTGAG
ATGCGCGGATGTCGAACGGCAGTTCGGCCGAATAGGCCGACAGCCGGCCGTCGGCCGACGACACGGCCAG
GGCCGGCGGGGATCCACCGGATCTAGATAACTGATCATAATCAGCCATACCACATTTGTAGAGGTTTTAC
TTGCTTTAAAAAACCTCCCACACCTCCCCCTGAACCTGAAACATAAAATGAATGCAATTGTTGTTGTTAA
CTTGTTTATTGCAGCTTATAATGGTTACAAATAAAGCAATAGCATCACAAATTTCACAAATAAAGCATTT
TTTTCACTGCATTCTAGTTGTGGTTTGTCCAAACTCATCAATGTATCTTAAGGCGTAAATTGTAAGCGTT
AATATTTTGTTAAAATTCGCGTTAAATTTTTGTTAAATCAGCTCATTTTTTAACCAATAGGCCGAAATCG
GCAAAATCCCTTATAAATCAAAAGAATAGACCGAGATAGGGT
[37 nt withheld, positions 1933-1969]
AAAGAACGTGGACTCCAACGTCAAAGG
[49 nt withheld, positions 1997-2045]
T
[91 nt withheld, positions 2047-2137]
G
[124 nt withheld, positions 2139-2262]
CAGGTGGCACTTTTCGGGGAAATGTGCGCGGAACCCCTATTTGTTTATTTTTCTAAATACATTCAAATAT
GTATCCGCTCATGAGACAATAACCCTGATAAATGCTTCAATAATATTGAAAAAGGAAGAGTCCTGAGGCG
GAAAGAACCAGCTGTGGAATGTGTGTCAGTTAGGGTGTGGAAAGTCCCCAGGCTCCCCAGCAGGCAGAAG
TATGCAAAGCATGCATCTCAATTAGTCAGCAACCAGGTGTGGAAAGTCCCCAGGCTCCCCAGCAGGCAGA
AGTATGCAAAGCATGCATCTCAATTAGTCAGCAACCATAGTCCCGCCCCTAACTCCGCCCATCCCGCCCC
TAACTCCGCCCAGTTCCGCCCATTCTCCGCCCCATGGCTGACTAATTTTTTTTATTTATGCAGAGGCCGA
GGCCGCCTCGGCCTCTGAGCTATTCCAGAAGTAGTGAGGAGGCTTTTTTGGAGGCCTAGGCTTTTGCAAA
GATCGATCAAGAGACAGGATGAGGATCGTTTCGCATGATTGAACAAGATGGATTGCACGCAGGTTCTCCG
GCCGCTTGGGTGGAGAGGCTATTCGGCTATGACTGGGCACAACAGACAATCGGCTGCTCTGATGCCGCCG
TGTTCCGGCTGTCAGCGCAGGGGCGCCCGGTTCTTTTTGTCAAGACCGACCTGTCCGGTGCCCTGAATGA
ACTGCAAGACGAGGCAGCGCGGCTATCGTGGCTGGCCACGACGGGCGTTCCTTGCGCAGCTGTGCTCGAC
GTTGTCACTGAAGCGGGAAGGGACTGGCTGCTATTGGGCGAAGTGCCGGGGCAGGATCTCCTGTCATCTC
ACCTTGCTCCTGCCGAGAAAGTATCCATCATGGCTGATGCAATGCGGCGGCTGCATACGCTTGATCCGGC
TACCTGCCCATTCGACCACCAAGCGAAACATCGCATCGAGCGAGCACGTACTCGGATGGAAGCCGGTCTT
GTCGATCAGGATGATCTGGACGAAGAGCATCAGGGGCTCGCGCCAGCCGAACTGTTCGCCAGGCTCAAGG
CGAGCATGCCCGACGGCGAGGATCTCGTCGTGACCCATGGCGATGCCTGCTTGCCGAATATCATGGTGGA
AAATGGCCGCTTTTCTGGATTCATCGACTGTGGCCGGCTGGGTGTGGCGGACCGCTATCAGGACATAGCG
TTGGCTACCCGTGATATTGCTGAAGAGCTTGGCGGCGAATGGGCTGACCGCTTCCTCGTGCTTTACGGTA
TCGCCGCTCCCGATTCGCAGCGCATCGCCTTCTATCGCCTTCTTGACGAGTTCTTCTGAGCGGGACTCTG
GGGTTCGAAATGACCGACCAAGCGACGCCCAACCTGCCATCACGAGATTTCGATTCCACCGCCGCCTTCT
ATGAAAGGTTGGGCTTCGGAATCGTTTTCCGGGACGCCGGCTGGATGATCCTCCAGCGCGGGGATCTCAT
GCTGGAGTTCTTCGCCCACCCTAGGGGGAGGCTAACTGAAACACGGAAGGAGACAATACCGGAAGGAACC
CGCGCTATGACGGCAATAAAAAGACAGAATAAAACGCACGGTGTTGGGTCGTTTGTTCATAAACGCGGGG
TTCGGTCCCAGGGCTGGCACTCTGTCGATACCCCACCGAGACCCCATTGGGGCCAATACGCCCGCGTTTC
TTCCTTTTCCCCACCCCACCCCCCAAGTTCGGGTGAAGGCCCAGGGCTCGCAGCCAACGTCGGGGCGGCA
GGCCCTGCCATAGCCTCAGGTTACTCATATATACTTTAGATTGATTTAAAACTTCATTTTTAATTTAAAA
GGATCTAGGTGAAGATCCTTTTTGATAATCTCATGACCAAAATCCCTTAACGTGAGTTTTCGTTCCACTG
AGCGTCAGACCCCGTAGAAAAGATCAAAGGATCTTCTTGAGATCCTTTTTTTCTGCGCGTAATCTGCTGC
TTGCAAACAAAAAAACCACCGCTACCAGCGGTGGTTTGTTTGCCGGATCAAGAGCTACCAACTCTTTTTC
CGAAGGTAACTGGCTTCAGCAGAGCGCAGATACCAAATACTGTTCTTCTAGTGTAGCCGTAGTTAGGCCA
CCACTTCAAGAACTCTGTAGCACCGCCTACATACCTCGCTCTGCTAATCCTGTTACCAGTGGCTGCTGCC
AGTGGCGATAAGTCGTGTCTTACCGGGTTGGACTCAAGACGATAGTTACCGGATAAGGCGCAGCGGTCGG
GCTGAACGGGGGGTTCGTGCACACAGCCCAGCTTGGAGCGAACGACCTACACCGAACTGAGATACCTACA
GCGTGAGCTATGAGAAAGCGCCACGCTTCCCGAAGGGAGAAAGGCGGACAGGTATCCGGTAAGCGGCAGG
GTCGGAACAGGAGAGCGCACGAGGGAGCTTCCAGGGGGAAACGCCTGGTATCTTTATAGTCCTGTCGGGT
TTCGCCACCTCTGACTTGAGCGTCGATTTTTGTGATGCTCGTCAGGGGGGCGGAGCCTATGGAAAAACGC
CAGCAACGCGGCCTTTTTACGGTTCCTGGCCTTTTGCTGGCCTTTTGCTCACATGTTCTTTCCTGCGTTA
TCCCCTGATTCTGTGGATAACCGTATTACCGCCATGCAT
Features (pLannotate 1.2.2; 14 found; start..end, strand, type, name):
     61..364     +  enhancer       CMV enhancer: human cytomegalovirus immediate early enhancer
    365..568     +  promoter       CMV promoter: human cytomegalovirus (CMV) immediate early promoter
    630..701     +  CDS            ABP140 (fragment): AB140_YEAST - Also known as TRM140. Experimental evidence at protein level: Swiss-Prot protein existence level 1. S-adenosyl-L-methionine-dependent methyltransferase that mediates N(3)-methylcytidine modification of residue 32 of the tRNA anticodon loop of tRNA(Thr) and tRNA(Ser). Binds F-actin and shows weak F-actin cross-linking activity. From Saccharomyces cerevisiae (strain ATCC 204508 / S288c) (Baker's yeast).
    735..1451    +  CDS            EGFP: EGFP is a basic (constitutively fluorescent) green fluorescent protein published in 1996, derived from Aequorea victoria. It is reported to be a rapidly-maturing weak dimer with moderate acid sensitivity.
   1572..1656    +  CDS            large T antigen (fragment): large T antigen from SV40 (simian virus 40)
   1679..1800    +  polyA_signal   SV40 poly(A) signal: SV40 polyadenylation signal
   1834..2262    -  rep_origin     f1 ori (sequence partly withheld): f1 bacteriophage origin of replication; arrow indicates direction of (+) strand synthesis
   2289..2393    +  promoter       AmpR promoter: bla
   2395..2752    +  promoter       SV40 promoter: SV40 enhancer and early promoter
   2787..3581    +  CDS            NeoR/KanR: aminoglycoside phosphotransferase from Tn5; aph(3')-II (or nptII); confers resistance to neomycin, kanamycin, and G418 (Geneticin®)
   3602..3754    +  CDS            ble (fragment): BLE_KLEPN - Experimental evidence at protein level: Swiss-Prot protein existence level 1. Binding protein with a strong affinity to the bleomycin family of antibiotics. Binds to CL990; an antimitotic-antibiotic compound. From Klebsiella pneumoniae.
   3813..3860    +  polyA_signal   HSV TK poly(A) signal: herpes simplex virus thymidine kinase polyadenylation signal (Cole and Stacy, 1985)
   3951..3967    -  polyA_signal   bGH poly(A) signal (fragment): bovine growth hormone polyadenylation signal
   4189..4777    +  rep_origin     ori: high-copy-number ColE1/pMB1/pBR322/pUC origin of replication
