[The description below was written by a language model from this plasmid's Addgene catalogue record and pLannotate feature annotations shown in this document.]
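Description:
pFX-Lifeact-EGFP is a mammalian expression plasmid built on the pFX backbone, designed to produce EGFP fused to an actin-targeting peptide. It is roughly 4.8–4.9 kb (the catalogue lists 4,830 bp, while the sequenced record is 4,891 nt). It is maintained in E. coli at high copy through a ColE1/pUC-type origin and also carries an f1 phage origin. A single NeoR/KanR gene (Tn5 aminoglycoside phosphotransferase) serves both hosts. A bacterial bla-type promoter drives it for kanamycin selection in bacteria. The adjacent SV40 enhancer/early promoter drives it in mammalian cells for G418 selection of stable transfectants, with an HSV TK polyadenylation signal downstream. The short annotated fragments of ble, bGH poly(A) and SV40 large T antigen appear to be backbone remnants or partial matches rather than functional elements.

The expression cassette uses the human cytomegalovirus immediate early enhancer and promoter for strong constitutive transcription, terminated by an SV40 polyadenylation signal. The insert of about 830 bp, cloned between XhoI and BglII sites that remain intact, encodes Lifeact at the N-terminus of EGFP. Lifeact is the N-terminal 17 amino acids of Saccharomyces cerevisiae Abp140, which the feature table annotates as an ABP140 fragment, and a short linker region separates it from EGFP. Lifeact binds filamentous actin, so the fusion decorates F-actin structures with green fluorescence. This allows the actin cytoskeleton to be visualised in transfected mammalian cells. The plasmid comes from a study of how the folding behaviour of fluorescent proteins affects the subcellular localisation of fusion proteins, where it presumably served as one of several organelle- or structure-targeted reporters.
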