Addgene plasmid #174477: pFX-Lifeact-EGFP
Purpose: Express EGFP with actin-targeting sequence in mammalian cells
Depositing lab: Yusuke Ohba. Depositing organization: Hokkaido University. Publication: Folding Latency of Fluorescent Proteins Affects the Mitochondrial Localization of Fusion Proteins. Kashiwagi S, Fujioka Y, Satoh AO, Yoshida A, Fujioka M, Nepal P, Tsuzuki A, Aoki O, Paudel S, Sasajima H, Ohba Y. Cell Struct Funct. 2019 Dec 26;44(2):183-194. doi: 10.1247/csf.19028. Epub 2019 Nov 15. PubMed 31735740.
Backbone
  Vector backbone: pFX
  Backbone size w/o insert (bp): 4000
  Total vector size (bp): 4830
  Vector type: Mammalian Expression
  Selectable markers: Neomycin (select with G418)
Growth in bacteria
  Bacterial resistance: Kanamycin, 50 μg/mL
  Growth temperature: 37°C
  Growth strain: DH5alpha
  Copy number: High Copy
Gene/Insert
  Gene/Insert name: EGFP with actin-targeting sequence
  Insert size (bp): 830
  Promoter: CMV
  Tag / fusion protein: Lifeact (N-terminal 17 amino acids from S. Cerevisiae Abp140) (N terminal on insert)
  Cloning method: Restriction Enzyme; 5′ cloning site XhoI (not destroyed); 3′ cloning site BglII (not destroyed)
  Sequencing primers: 5′ none; 3′ none
Terms and licenses: Academic/Nonprofit Terms; Industry Terms: Not Available to Industry
How to cite: pFX-Lifeact-EGFP was a gift from Yusuke Ohba (Addgene plasmid # 174477 ; http://n2t.net/addgene:174477 ; RRID:Addgene_174477)
